Addgene plasmid #162986: pAT9624-BEAR-cloning
Purpose: BEAR target cloning plasmid with split EGFP
Depositing lab: Ervin Welker. Depositing organization: HUN-REN Research Centre for Natural Sciences. Publication: BEAR reveals that increased fidelity variants can successfully reduce the mismatch tolerance of adenine but not cytosine base editors. Talas A, Simon DA, Kulcsar PI, Varga E, Krausz SL, Welker E. Nat Commun. 2021 Nov 3;12(1):6353. doi: 10.1038/s41467-021-26461-y. PubMed 34732717.
Backbone
  Vector backbone: pEGFP-C1
  Vector type: Mammalian Expression, CRISPR
  Selectable markers: Neomycin (select with G418)
Growth in bacteria
  Bacterial resistance: Kanamycin, 50 μg/mL
  Growth temperature: 37°C
  Growth strain: NEB Stable
  Copy number: High Copy
Gene/Insert
  Gene/Insert name: exchangeable cassette (alt name: EGFP split with an intron between amino acids 95-96)
  Species: Synthetic
  Promoter: CMV
  Cloning method: Gibson Cloning
  Sequencing primers: 5′ CAACGGGACTTTCCAAAATG; 3′ CCTCTACAAATGTGGTATGG
Terms and licenses: Academic/Nonprofit Terms; Industry Terms: Not Available to Industry
Depositor comments: BEAR targets can be cloned between Esp3I sites
How to cite: pAT9624-BEAR-cloning was a gift from Ervin Welker (Addgene plasmid # 162986 ; http://n2t.net/addgene:162986 ; RRID:Addgene_162986)
