[The description below was written by a language model from this plasmid's Addgene catalogue record and pLannotate feature annotations shown in this document.]
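Description:
pAT9624-BEAR-cloning is a mammalian expression and CRISPR reporter plasmid built on the pEGFP-C1 backbone. It serves as the entry vector for making target plasmids for the BEAR assay, a fluorescence-based readout of base editor activity. It replicates in E. coli from a high-copy ColE1/pUC-type origin and also carries an f1 phage origin. A single Tn5 NeoR/KanR gene is preceded by both a bacterial (bla) promoter and the SV40 enhancer/early promoter and is terminated by the HSV TK polyadenylation signal. This arrangement gives kanamycin resistance in bacteria and G418 selection in mammalian cells. The short ble, SV40 large T antigen and bGH poly(A) fragments in the annotation look like backbone remnants or incidental matches rather than functional parts.

The payload is a synthetic EGFP expression unit driven by the CMV immediate-early enhancer and promoter and ending in the SV40 poly(A) signal. The EGFP coding sequence is interrupted by an intron between amino acids 95 and 96, which shows up in the feature table as two separate EGFP fragments with roughly 775 nt of unannotated sequence between them. That interval presumably contains the intron and the exchangeable cassette named in the record. According to the depositor, BEAR target sequences are cloned between Esp3I sites, a type IIS arrangement that allows the placeholder to be swapped for a chosen target. The residual pEGFP-C1 multiple cloning site follows the second EGFP fragment.

The record does not spell out the reporter logic. The split-EGFP design and the associated study suggest that green fluorescence depends on editing of the inserted target, so that editor variants and their mismatch tolerance can be compared in transfected cells.
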