Features (pLannotate 1.2.2; 15 found; start..end, strand, type, name):
     61..364     +  enhancer       CMV enhancer: human cytomegalovirus immediate early enhancer
    365..568     +  promoter       CMV promoter: human cytomegalovirus (CMV) immediate early promoter
    613..909     +  CDS            EGFP (fragment): EGFP is a basic (constitutively fluorescent) green fluorescent protein published in 1996, derived from Aequorea victoria. It is reported to be a rapidly-maturing weak dimer with moderate acid sensitivity.
   1685..2120    +  CDS            EGFP (fragment): the original enhanced GFP (Yang et al., 1996) mammalian codon-optimized
   2120..2185    +  misc_feature   MCS: multiple cloning site
   2202..2286    +  CDS            large T antigen (fragment): large T antigen from SV40 (simian virus 40)
   2309..2430    +  polyA_signal   SV40 poly(A) signal: SV40 polyadenylation signal
   2464..2892    -  rep_origin     f1 ori (sequence partly withheld): f1 bacteriophage origin of replication; arrow indicates direction of (+) strand synthesis
   2919..3023    +  promoter       AmpR promoter: bla
   3025..3382    +  promoter       SV40 promoter: SV40 enhancer and early promoter
   3417..4211    +  CDS            NeoR/KanR: aminoglycoside phosphotransferase from Tn5; aph(3')-II (or nptII); confers resistance to neomycin, kanamycin, and G418 (Geneticin®)
   4232..4384    +  CDS            ble (fragment): BLE_KLEPN - Experimental evidence at protein level: Swiss-Prot protein existence level 1. Binding protein with a strong affinity to the bleomycin family of antibiotics. Binds to CL990; an antimitotic-antibiotic compound. From Klebsiella pneumoniae.
   4443..4490    +  polyA_signal   HSV TK poly(A) signal: herpes simplex virus thymidine kinase polyadenylation signal (Cole and Stacy, 1985)
   4581..4597    -  polyA_signal   bGH poly(A) signal (fragment): bovine growth hormone polyadenylation signal
   4819..5407    +  rep_origin     ori: high-copy-number ColE1/pMB1/pBR322/pUC origin of replication
>Addgene plasmid #162986 | pAT9624-BEAR-cloning | addgene full sequence | sequence record 324069 | Addgene NGS Result
TAGTTATTAATAGTAATCAATTACGGGGTCATTAGTTCATAGCCCATATATGGAGTTCCGCGTTACATAA
CTTACGGTAAATGGCCCGCCTGGCTGACCGCCCAACGACCCCCGCCCATTGACGTCAATAATGACGTATG
TTCCCATAGTAACGCCAATAGGGACTTTCCATTGACGTCAATGGGTGGAGTATTTACGGTAAACTGCCCA
CTTGGCAGTACATCAAGTGTATCATATGCCAAGTACGCCCCCTATTGACGTCAATGACGGTAAATGGCCC
GCCTGGCATTATGCCCAGTACATGACCTTATGGGACTTTCCTACTTGGCAGTACATCTACGTATTAGTCA
TCGCTATTACCATGGTGATGCGGTTTTGGCAGTACATCAATGGGCGTGGATAGCGGTTTGACTCACGGGG
ATTTCCAAGTCTCCACCCCATTGACGTCAATGGGAGTTTGTTTTGGCACCAAAATCAACGGGACTTTCCA
AAATGTCGTAACAACTCCGCCCCATTGACGCAAATGGGCGGTAGGCGTGTACGGTGGGAGGTCTATATAA
GCAGAGCTGGTTTAGTGAACCGTCAGATCCGCTAGCGCTACCGGTCGCCACCATGGTGAGCAAGGGCGAG
GAGCTGTTCACCGGGGTGGTGCCCATCCTGGTCGAGCTGGACGGCGACGTAAACGGCCACAAGTTCAGCG
TGTCCGGCGAGGGCGAGGGCGATGCCACCTACGGCAAGCTGACCCTGAAGTTCATCTGCACCACCGGCAA
GCTGCCCGTGCCCTGGCCCACCCTCGTGACCACCCTGACCTACGGCGTGCAGTGCTTCAGCCGCTACCCC
GACCACATGAAGCAGCACGACTTCTTCAAGTCCGCCATGCCCGAAGGCTACGTGCGAGACGAGGAGATCT
TACGTCTCAATTTTTTAGTTAAAATATGGGAAAGTTTAAAAGAAGGAATGATGAATAAACTATACAACCA
CTTTAAATATGTGTTGGTCCCCTTTAAGTCAGCAAGCAGATATATCAGATATGGCAGCTAACTTAAGGAG
TCCCCGTGGATACTGGATGAATAGCCCCCAATTCCACCAATGCAAGAACCAACAGTCTATTTGGTCTTGA
TTAGGACAGTAAACTTCCTGCACACCATAGTCTGTGCACTAAACAGGAGTAAAACACCCTTAAGGCATCT
CTTACATTGGCTGCATTAAAGTGTGTCACTTAATGACATCCGTGATATCAGGGATAGTTTGACATTGGAC
ATACAGTTCTCTCTCAGTGATTGTCACCTGCTTATATAGTACGAGGACCCATATGTGGTCAATCACTTTC
TTGTTGCCACTCCATGCCAGGGAAGACATAGTTACAATGAGTTATAATTATAAAAGCTCAGCCTTGCATG
AGGATATAAAATACATTTGCCATACCTCTACATATGCCTTAGTTGCTTTTAAGCTTTGTTTGGAATTGCA
AAGGCCAACTTCCTAAACACAGTTTCAAAGTATTCTTTTGTCACACCTTTCCACTGGATACTTGTATTGT
CTGCAGGAAGAGGCCACCCTGCCTATGCTTCTCCTTAGGGCCTCGTTCTGCAGAGTCAGCATAAACTCCC
AGTCTGCTCAACCAATTCTGTCTGATTAGGGCCATATCTCCTTACCATGAGTTGATTTTTGTTTCTTTTT
TGAGCAGGAGCGCACCATCTTCTTCAAGGACGACGGCAACTACAAGACCCGCGCCGAGGTGAAGTTCGAG
GGCGACACCCTGGTGAACCGCATCGAGCTGAAGGGCATCGACTTCAAGGAGGACGGCAACATCCTGGGGC
ACAAGCTGGAGTACAACTACAACAGCCACAACGTCTATATCATGGCCGACAAGCAGAAGAACGGCATCAA
GGTGAACTTCAAGATCCGCCACAACATCGAGGACGGCAGCGTGCAGCTCGCCGACCACTACCAGCAGAAC
ACCCCCATCGGCGACGGCCCCGTGCTGCTGCCCGACAACCACTACCTGAGCACCCAGTCCGCCCTGAGCA
AAGACCCCAACGAGAAGCGCGATCACATGGTCCTGCTGGAGTTCGTGACCGCCGCCGGGATCACTCTCGG
CATGGACGAGCTGTACAAGTCCGGACTCAGATCTCGAGCTCAAGCTTCGAATTCTGCAGTCGACGGTACC
GCGGGCCCGGGATCCACCGGATCTAGATAACTGATCATAATCAGCCATACCACATTTGTAGAGGTTTTAC
TTGCTTTAAAAAACCTCCCACACCTCCCCCTGAACCTGAAACATAAAATGAATGCAATTGTTGTTGTTAA
CTTGTTTATTGCAGCTTATAATGGTTACAAATAAAGCAATAGCATCACAAATTTCACAAATAAAGCATTT
TTTTCACTGCATTCTAGTTGTGGTTTGTCCAAACTCATCAATGTATCTTAACGCGTAAATTGTAAGCGTT
AATATTTTGTTAAAATTCGCGTTAAATTTTTGTTAAATCAGCTCATTTTTTAACCAATAGGCCGAAATCG
GCAAAATCCCTTATAAATCAAAAGAATAGACCGAGATAGGGT
[37 nt withheld, positions 2563-2599]
AAAGAACGTGGACTCCAACGTCAAAGG
[49 nt withheld, positions 2627-2675]
T
[91 nt withheld, positions 2677-2767]
G
[124 nt withheld, positions 2769-2892]
CAGGTGGCACTTTTCGGGGAAATGTGCGCGGAACCCCTATTTGTTTATTTTTCTAAATACATTCAAATAT
GTATCCGCTCATGAGACAATAACCCTGATAAATGCTTCAATAATATTGAAAAAGGAAGAGTCCTGAGGCG
GAAAGAACCAGCTGTGGAATGTGTGTCAGTTAGGGTGTGGAAAGTCCCCAGGCTCCCCAGCAGGCAGAAG
TATGCAAAGCATGCATCTCAATTAGTCAGCAACCAGGTGTGGAAAGTCCCCAGGCTCCCCAGCAGGCAGA
AGTATGCAAAGCATGCATCTCAATTAGTCAGCAACCATAGTCCCGCCCCTAACTCCGCCCATCCCGCCCC
TAACTCCGCCCAGTTCCGCCCATTCTCCGCCCCATGGCTGACTAATTTTTTTTATTTATGCAGAGGCCGA
GGCCGCCTCGGCCTCTGAGCTATTCCAGAAGTAGTGAGGAGGCTTTTTTGGAGGCCTAGGCTTTTGCAAA
GATCGATCAAGAGACAGGATGAGGATCGTTTCGCATGATTGAACAAGATGGATTGCACGCAGGTTCTCCG
GCCGCTTGGGTGGAGAGGCTATTCGGCTATGACTGGGCACAACAGACAATCGGCTGCTCTGATGCCGCCG
TGTTCCGGCTGTCAGCGCAGGGGCGCCCGGTTCTTTTTGTCAAGACCGACCTGTCCGGTGCCCTGAATGA
ACTGCAAGACGAGGCAGCGCGGCTATCGTGGCTGGCCACGACGGGCGTTCCTTGCGCAGCTGTGCTCGAC
GTTGTCACTGAAGCGGGAAGGGACTGGCTGCTATTGGGCGAAGTGCCGGGGCAGGATCTCCTGTCATCTC
ACCTTGCTCCTGCCGAGAAAGTATCCATCATGGCTGATGCAATGCGGCGGCTGCATACGCTTGATCCGGC
TACCTGCCCATTCGACCACCAAGCGAAACATCGCATCGAGCGAGCACGTACTCGGATGGAAGCCGGTCTT
GTCGATCAGGATGATCTGGACGAAGAGCATCAGGGGCTCGCGCCAGCCGAACTGTTCGCCAGGCTCAAGG
CGAGCATGCCCGACGGCGAGGATCTCGTCGTGACCCATGGCGATGCCTGCTTGCCGAATATCATGGTGGA
AAATGGCCGCTTTTCTGGATTCATCGACTGTGGCCGGCTGGGTGTGGCGGACCGCTATCAGGACATAGCG
TTGGCTACCCGTGATATTGCTGAAGAGCTTGGCGGCGAATGGGCTGACCGCTTCCTCGTGCTTTACGGTA
TCGCCGCTCCCGATTCGCAGCGCATCGCCTTCTATCGCCTTCTTGACGAGTTCTTCTGAGCGGGACTCTG
GGGTTCGAAATGACCGACCAAGCGACGCCCAACCTGCCATCACGAGATTTCGATTCCACCGCCGCCTTCT
ATGAAAGGTTGGGCTTCGGAATCGTTTTCCGGGACGCCGGCTGGATGATCCTCCAGCGCGGGGATCTCAT
GCTGGAGTTCTTCGCCCACCCTAGGGGGAGGCTAACTGAAACACGGAAGGAGACAATACCGGAAGGAACC
CGCGCTATGACGGCAATAAAAAGACAGAATAAAACGCACGGTGTTGGGTCGTTTGTTCATAAACGCGGGG
TTCGGTCCCAGGGCTGGCACTCTGTCGATACCCCACCGAGACCCCATTGGGGCCAATACGCCCGCGTTTC
TTCCTTTTCCCCACCCCACCCCCCAAGTTCGGGTGAAGGCCCAGGGCTCGCAGCCAACGTCGGGGCGGCA
GGCCCTGCCATAGCCTCAGGTTACTCATATATACTTTAGATTGATTTAAAACTTCATTTTTAATTTAAAA
GGATCTAGGTGAAGATCCTTTTTGATAATCTCATGACCAAAATCCCTTAACGTGAGTTTTCGTTCCACTG
AGCGTCAGACCCCGTAGAAAAGATCAAAGGATCTTCTTGAGATCCTTTTTTTCTGCGCGTAATCTGCTGC
TTGCAAACAAAAAAACCACCGCTACCAGCGGTGGTTTGTTTGCCGGATCAAGAGCTACCAACTCTTTTTC
CGAAGGTAACTGGCTTCAGCAGAGCGCAGATACCAAATACTGTTCTTCTAGTGTAGCCGTAGTTAGGCCA
CCACTTCAAGAACTCTGTAGCACCGCCTACATACCTCGCTCTGCTAATCCTGTTACCAGTGGCTGCTGCC
AGTGGCGATAAGTCGTGTCTTACCGGGTTGGACTCAAGACGATAGTTACCGGATAAGGCGCAGCGGTCGG
GCTGAACGGGGGGTTCGTGCACACAGCCCAGCTTGGAGCGAACGACCTACACCGAACTGAGATACCTACA
GCGTGAGCTATGAGAAAGCGCCACGCTTCCCGAAGGGAGAAAGGCGGACAGGTATCCGGTAAGCGGCAGG
GTCGGAACAGGAGAGCGCACGAGGGAGCTTCCAGGGGGAAACGCCTGGTATCTTTATAGTCCTGTCGGGT
TTCGCCACCTCTGACTTGAGCGTCGATTTTTGTGATGCTCGTCAGGGGGGCGGAGCCTATGGAAAAACGC
CAGCAACGCGGCCTTTTTACGGTTCCTGGCCTTTTGCTGGCCTTTTGCTCACATGTTCTTTCCTGCGTTA
TCCCCTGATTCTGTGGATAACCGTATTACCGCCATGCAT
